>Addgene plasmid #154348 | pcDNA3.1-GFP-MTn-KDEL | addgene full sequence | sequence record 306511 | Addgene NGS Result
GACGGATCGGGAGATCTCCCGATCCCCTATGGTGCACTCTCAGTACAATCTGCTCTGATGCCGCATAGTT
AAGCCAGTATCTGCTCCCTGCTTGTGTGTTGGAGGTCGCTGAGTAGTGCGCGAGCAAAATTTAAGCTACA
ACAAGGCAAGGCTTGACCGACAATTGCATGAAGAATCTGCTTAGGGTTAGGCGTTTTGCGCTGCTTCGCG
ATGTACGGGCCAGATATACGCGTTGACATTGATTATTGACTAGTTATTAATAGTAATCAATTACGGGGTC
ATTAGTTCATAGCCCATATATGGAGTTCCGCGTTACATAACTTACGGTAAATGGCCCGCCTGGCTGACCG
CCCAACGACCCCCGCCCATTGACGTCAATAATGACGTATGTTCCCATAGTAACGCCAATAGGGACTTTCC
ATTGACGTCAATGGGTGGAGTATTTACGGTAAACTGCCCACTTGGCAGTACATCAAGTGTATCATATGCC
AAGTACGCCCCCTATTGACGTCAATGACGGTAAATGGCCCGCCTGGCATTATGCCCAGTACATGACCTTA
TGGGACTTTCCTACTTGGCAGTACATCTACGTATTAGTCATCGCTATTACCATGGTGATGCGGTTTTGGC
AGTACATCAATGGGCGTGGATAGCGGTTTGACTCACGGGGATTTCCAAGTCTCCACCCCATTGACGTCAA
TGGGAGTTTGTTTTGGCACCAAAATCAACGGGACTTTCCAAAATGTCGTAACAACTCCGCCCCATTGACG
CAAATGGGCGGTAGGCGTGTACGGTGGGAGGTCTATATAAGCAGAGCTCTCTGGCTAACTAGAGAACCCA
CTGCTTACTGGCTTATCGAAATTAATACGACTCACTATAGGGAGACCCAAGCTAGCTAGCGTTTAAACTT
AAGCTTGCCACCATGGAGACAGACACACTCCTGTTATGGGTACTGCTGCTCTGGGTTCCAGGTTCCACTG
GTGACGTGAGCAAGGGCGAGGAGCTGTTCACCGGGGTGGTGCCCATCCTGGTCGAGCTGGACGGCGACGT
AAACGGCCACAAGTTCAGCGTGTCCGGCGAGGGCGAGGGCGATGCCACCTACGGCAAGCTGACCCTGAAG
TTCATCTGCACCACCGGCAAGCTGCCCGTGCCCTGGCCCACCCTCGTGACCACCCTGACCTACGGCGTGC
AGTGCTTCAGCCGCTACCCCGACCACATGAAGCAGCACGACTTCTTCAAGTCCGCCATGCCCGAAGGCTA
CGTCCAGGAGCGCACCATCTTCTTCAAGGACGACGGCAACTACAAGACCCGCGCCGAGGTGAAGTTCGAG
GGCGACACCCTGGTGAACCGCATCGAGCTGAAGGGCATCGACTTCAAGGAGGACGGCAACATCCTGGGGC
ACAAGCTGGAGTACAACTACAACAGCCACAACGTCTATATCATGGCCGACAAGCAGAAGAACGGCATCAA
GGTGAACTTCAAGATCCGCCACAACATCGAGGACGGCAGCGTGCAGCTCGCCGACCACTACCAGCAGAAC
ACCCCCATCGGCGACGGCCCCGTGCTGCTGCCCGACAACCACTACCTGAGCACCCAGTCCGCCCTGAGCA
AAGACCCCAACGAGAAGCGCGATCACATGGTCCTGCTGGAGTTCGTGACCGCCGCCGGGATCACTCTCGG
CATGGACGAGCTGTACAAGCTGCAGAGCCGAATGGACCCCGCCTGTGCGTGTGCAGCCGGCGGCGCTTGC
GCTTGCGCAGGCGCTTGCGCCTGCGCAGCATGCGCATGTGCCGCTTGCGCAGCAAGCTGCTGCGCCTGCT
GTCCCGTGGGCTGCGCCGCATGTGCCGCAGGCTGTGTCTGCGCAGGCGCCGCGGACGCGTGCGCGTGCTG
TGCCGGCAGCTCCAGTAAGGACGAGCTGTGACTCGAGTCTAGAGGGCCCGTTTAAACCCGCTGATCAGCC
TCGACTGTGCCTTCTAGTTGCCAGCCATCTGTTGTTTGCCCCTCCCCCGTGCCTTCCTTGACCCTGGAAG
GTGCCACTCCCACTGTCCTTTCCTAATAAAATGAGGAAATTGCATCGCATTGTCTGAGTAGGTGTCATTC
TATTCTGGGGGGTGGGGTGGGGCAGGACAGCAAGGGGGAGGATTGGGAAGACAATAGCAGGCATGCTGGG
GATGCGGTGGGCTCTATGGCTTCTGAGGCGGAAAGAACCAGCTGGGGCTCTAGGGGGTATCCCC
[124 nt withheld, positions 2235-2358]
C
[91 nt withheld, positions 2360-2450]
A
[49 nt withheld, positions 2452-2500]
CCTTTGACGTTGGAGTCCACGTTCTTT
[37 nt withheld, positions 2528-2564]
ACCCTATCTCGGTCTATTCTTTTGATTTATAAGGGATTTTGCCGATTTCGGCCTATTGGTTAAAAAATGA
GCTGATTTAACAAAAATTTAACGCGAATTAATTCTGTGGAATGTGTGTCAGTTAGGGTGTGGAAAGTCCC
CAGGCTCCCCAGCAGGCAGAAGTATGCAAAGCATGCATCTCAATTAGTCAGCAACCAGGTGTGGAAAGTC
CCCAGGCTCCCCAGCAGGCAGAAGTATGCAAAGCATGCATCTCAATTAGTCAGCAACCATAGTCCCGCCC
CTAACTCCGCCCATCCCGCCCCTAACTCCGCCCAGTTCCGCCCATTCTCCGCCCCATGGCTGACTAATTT
TTTTTATTTATGCAGAGGCCGAGGCCGCCTCTGCCTCTGAGCTATTCCAGAAGTAGTGAGGAGGCTTTTT
TGGAGGCCTAGGCTTTTGCAAAAAGCTCCCGGGAGCTTGTATATCCATTTTCGGATCTGATCAAGAGACA
GGATGAGGATCGTTTCGCATGATTGAACAAGATGGATTGCACGCAGGTTCTCCGGCCGCTTGGGTGGAGA
GGCTATTCGGCTATGACTGGGCACAACAGACAATCGGCTGCTCTGATGCCGCCGTGTTCCGGCTGTCAGC
GCAGGGGCGCCCGGTTCTTTTTGTCAAGACCGACCTGTCCGGTGCCCTGAATGAACTGCAGGACGAGGCA
GCGCGGCTATCGTGGCTGGCCACGACGGGCGTTCCTTGCGCAGCTGTGCTCGACGTTGTCACTGAAGCGG
GAAGGGACTGGCTGCTATTGGGCGAAGTGCCGGGGCAGGATCTCCTGTCATCTCACCTTGCTCCTGCCGA
GAAAGTATCCATCATGGCTGATGCAATGCGGCGGCTGCATACGCTTGATCCGGCTACCTGCCCATTCGAC
CACCAAGCGAAACATCGCATCGAGCGAGCACGTACTCGGATGGAAGCCGGTCTTGTCGATCAGGATGATC
TGGACGAAGAGCATCAGGGGCTCGCGCCAGCCGAACTGTTCGCCAGGCTCAAGGCGCGCATGCCCGACGG
CGAGGATCTCGTCGTGACCCATGGCGATGCCTGCTTGCCGAATATCATGGTGGAAAATGGCCGCTTTTCT
GGATTCATCGACTGTGGCCGGCTGGGTGTGGCGGACCGCTATCAGGACATAGCGTTGGCTACCCGTGATA
TTGCTGAAGAGCTTGGCGGCGAATGGGCTGACCGCTTCCTCGTGCTTTACGGTATCGCCGCTCCCGATTC
GCAGCGCATCGCCTTCTATCGCCTTCTTGACGAGTTCTTCTGAGCGGGACTCTGGGGTTCGAAATGACCG
ACCAAGCGACGCCCAACCTGCCATCACGAGATTTCGATTCCACCGCCGCCTTCTATGAAAGGTTGGGCTT
CGGAATCGTTTTCCGGGACGCCGGCTGGATGATCCTCCAGCGCGGGGATCTCATGCTGGAGTTCTTCGCC
CACCCCAACTTGTTTATTGCAGCTTATAATGGTTACAAATAAAGCAATAGCATCACAAATTTCACAAATA
AAGCATTTTTTTCACTGCATTCTAGTTGTGGTTTGTCCAAACTCATCAATGTATCTTATCATGTCTGTAT
ACCGTCGACCTCTAGCTAGAGCTTGGCGTAATCATGGTCATAGCTGTTTCCTGTGTGAAATTGTTATCCG
CTCACAATTCCACACAACATACGAGCCGGAAGCATAAAGTGTAAAGCCTGGGGTGCCTAATGAGTGAGCT
AACTCACATTAATTGCGTTGCGCTCACTGCCCGCTTTCCAGTCGGGAAACCTGTCGTGCCAGCTGCATTA
ATGAATCGGCCAACGCGCGGGGAGAGGCGGTTTGCGTATTGGGCGCTCTTCCGCTTCCTCGCTCACTGAC
TCGCTGCGCTCGGTCGTTCGGCTGCGGCGAGCGGTATCAGCTCACTCAAAGGCGGTAATACGGTTATCCA
CAGAATCAGGGGATAACGCAGGAAAGAACATGTGAGCAAAAGGCCAGCAAAAGGCCAGGAACCGTAAAAA
GGCCGCGTTGCTGGCGTTTTTCCATAGGCTCCGCCCCCCTGACGAGCATCACAAAAATCGACGCTCAAGT
CAGAGGTGGCGAAACCCGACAGGACTATAAAGATACCAGGCGTTTCCCCCTGGAAGCTCCCTCGTGCGCT
CTCCTGTTCCGACCCTGCCGCTTACCGGATACCTGTCCGCCTTTCTCCCTTCGGGAAGCGTGGCGCTTTC
TCATAGCTCACGCTGTAGGTATCTCAGTTCGGTGTAGGTCGTTCGCTCCAAGCTGGGCTGTGTGCACGAA
CCCCCCGTTCAGCCCGACCGCTGCGCCTTATCCGGTAACTATCGTCTTGAGTCCAACCCGGTAAGACACG
ACTTATCGCCACTGGCAGCAGCCACTGGTAACAGGATTAGCAGAGCGAGGTATGTAGGCGGTGCTACAGA
GTTCTTGAAGTGGTGGCCTAACTACGGCTACACTAGAAGAACAGTATTTGGTATCTGCGCTCTGCTGAAG
CCAGTTACCTTCGGAAAAAGAGTTGGTAGCTCTTGATCCGGCAAACAAACCACCGCTGGTAGCGGTGGTT
TTTTTGTTTGCAAGCAGCAGATTACGCGCAGAAAAAAAGGATCTCAAGAAGATCCTTTGATCTTTTCTAC
GGGGTCTGACGCTCAGTGGAACGAAAACTCACGTTAAGGGATTTTGGTCATGAGATTATCAAAAAGGATC
TTCACCTAGATCCTTTTAAATTAAAAATGAAGTTTTAAATCAATCTAAAGTATATATGAGTAAACTTGGT
CTGACAGTTACCAATGCTTAATCAGTGAGGCACCTATCTCAGCGATCTGTCTATTTCGTTCATCCATAGT
TGCCTGACTCCCCGTCGTGTAGATAACTACGATACGGGAGGGCTTACCATCTGGCCCCAGTGCTGCAATG
ATACCGCGAGACCCACGCTCACCGGCTCCAGATTTATCAGCAATAAACCAGCCAGCCGGAAGGGCCGAGC
GCAGAAGTGGTCCTGCAACTTTATCCGCCTCCATCCAGTCTATTAATTGTTGCCGGGAAGCTAGAGTAAG
TAGTTCGCCAGTTAATAGTTTGCGCAACGTTGTTGCCATTGCTACAGGCATCGTGGTGTCACGCTCGTCG
TTTGGTATGGCTTCATTCAGCTCCGGTTCCCAACGATCAAGGCGAGTTACATGATCCCCCATGTTGTGCA
AAAAAGCGGTTAGCTCCTTCGGTCCTCCGATCGTTGTCAGAAGTAAGTTGGCCGCAGTGTTATCACTCAT
GGTTATGGCAGCACTGCATAATTCTCTTACTGTCATGCCATCCGTAAGATGCTTTTCTGTGACTGGTGAG
TACTCAACCAAGTCATTCTGAGAATAGTGTATGCGGCGACCGAGTTGCTCTTGCCCGGCGTCAATACGGG
ATAATACCGCGCCACATAGCAGAACTTTAAAAGTGCTCATCATTGGAAAACGTTCTTCGGGGCGAAAACT
CTCAAGGATCTTACCGCTGTTGAGATCCAGTTCGATGTAACCCACTCGTGCACCCAACTGATCTTCAGCA
TCTTTTACTTTCACCAGCGTTTCTGGGTGAGCAAAAACAGGAAGGCAAAATGCCGCAAAAAAGGGAATAA
GGGCGACACGGAAATGTTGAATACTCATACTCTTCCTTTTTCAATATTATTGAAGCATTTATCAGGGTTA
TTGTCTCATGAGCGGATACATATTTGAATGTATTTAGAAAAATAAACAAATAGGGGTTCCGCGCACATTT
CCCCGAAAAGTGCCACCTGACGTC
Features (pLannotate 1.2.2; 21 found; start..end, strand, type, name):
     28..80      -  misc_feature   bom (fragment): basis of mobility region from pBR322
    235..614     +  enhancer       CMV enhancer: human cytomegalovirus immediate early enhancer
    615..818     +  promoter       CMV promoter: human cytomegalovirus (CMV) immediate early promoter
    814..847     +  LTR            5' LTR (truncated) (fragment): truncated 5' long terminal repeat (LTR) from HIV-1
    863..881     +  promoter       T7 promoter: promoter for bacteriophage T7 RNA polymerase
    923..985     +  sig_peptide    Igκ leader: leader sequence from mouse immunoglobulin κ light chain
    986..1699    +  CDS            EGFP: EGFP is a basic (constitutively fluorescent) green fluorescent protein published in 1996, derived from Aequorea victoria. It is reported to be a rapidly-maturing weak dimer with moderate acid sensitivity.
   1965..2189    +  polyA_signal   bGH poly(A) signal: bovine growth hormone polyadenylation signal
   2193..2214    +  promoter       SV40 promoter (fragment): SV40 enhancer and early promoter
   2235..2663    +  rep_origin     f1 ori (sequence partly withheld): f1 bacteriophage origin of replication; arrow indicates direction of (+) strand synthesis
   2677..3006    +  promoter       SV40 promoter: SV40 enhancer and early promoter
   3073..3864    +  CDS            neo: KKA2_KLEPN - Also known as kan, nptII. Experimental evidence at protein level: Swiss-Prot protein existence level 1. Resistance to kanamycin, neomycin, paromomycin, ribostamycin, butirosin and gentamicin B. From Klebsiella pneumoniae.
   3888..4046    +  CDS            ble (fragment): BLE_KLEPN - Experimental evidence at protein level: Swiss-Prot protein existence level 1. Binding protein with a strong affinity to the bleomycin family of antibiotics. Binds to CL990; an antimitotic-antibiotic compound. From Klebsiella pneumoniae.
   4041..4162    +  polyA_signal   SV40 poly(A) signal: SV40 polyadenylation signal
   4235..4251    -  protein_bind   lac operator: The lac repressor binds to the lac operator to inhibit transcription in E. coli. This inhibition can be relieved by adding lactose or isopropyl-β-D-thiogalactopyranoside (IPTG). lac repressor encoded by lacI
   4259..4289    -  promoter       lac promoter: promoter for the E. coli lac operon
   4304..4325    -  protein_bind   CAP binding site: CAP binding activates transcription in the presence of cAMP. E. coli catabolite activator protein
   4338..4430    -  CDS            lacI (fragment): lac repressor; lacI; The lac repressor binds to the lac operator to inhibit transcription in E. coli. This inhibition can be relieved by adding lactose or isopropyl-β-D-thiogalactopyranoside (IPTG).
   4613..5201    -  rep_origin     ori: high-copy-number ColE1/pMB1/pBR322/pUC origin of replication
   5372..6232    -  CDS            AmpR: β-lactamase; bla; confers resistance to ampicillin, carbenicillin, and related antibiotics
   6233..6337    -  promoter       AmpR promoter: bla
