[The description below was written by a language model from this plasmid's Addgene catalogue record and pLannotate feature annotations shown in this document.]
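Description:
pcDNA3.1-GFP-MTn-KDEL is a mammalian expression plasmid of about 6.4 kb built on the pcDNA3.1 backbone. In E. coli it is maintained at high copy through a ColE1/pUC-type origin and selected with ampicillin via the β-lactamase gene and its own promoter. An f1 origin is also present, which allows single-stranded DNA production. For mammalian cells, an SV40 early promoter drives the neomycin phosphotransferase gene, terminated by an SV40 polyadenylation signal, so stable transfectants can be selected with G418. The short HIV-1 LTR, ble, lacI and bom fragments in the annotation appear to be partial sequence matches or backbone remnants rather than functional modules.

The expression cassette uses the human CMV immediate-early enhancer and promoter, followed by a T7 promoter, and ends with the bovine growth hormone polyadenylation signal. The annotated coding region opens with the mouse Igκ light-chain leader, a signal peptide that directs the nascent protein into the secretory pathway, and continues directly into EGFP. The roughly 260 bp between the end of EGFP and the bGH signal is not annotated. From the catalogue entry and the plasmid name, this region presumably holds the MTn insert, fused to the C-terminus of GFP, and a terminal KDEL motif, the standard endoplasmic reticulum retention signal. The leader and KDEL together would be expected to confine the fluorescent fusion to the ER lumen. The record does not define MTn or give its source species. The associated publication concerns genetically encoded tags for synthesising electron-microscopy-visible gold nanoparticles in cells, which suggests the construct expresses an ER-targeted, GFP-trackable version of such a tag.
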