Addgene plasmid #154348: pcDNA3.1-GFP-MTn-KDEL
Purpose: Mammalian expression of MTn
Depositing lab: Wanzhong He. Publication: Genetically encoded tags for direct synthesis of EM-visible gold nanoparticles in cells. Jiang Z, Jin X, Li Y, Liu S, Liu XM, Wang YY, Zhao P, Cai X, Liu Y, Tang Y, Sun X, Liu Y, Hu Y, Li M, Cai G, Qi X, Chen S, Du LL, He W. Nat Methods. 2020 Sep;17(9):937-946. doi: 10.1038/s41592-020-0911-z. Epub 2020 Aug 10. PubMed 32778831.
Backbone
  Vector backbone: pcDNA3.1
  Vector type: Mammalian Expression
  Selectable markers: Neomycin (select with G418)
Growth in bacteria
  Bacterial resistance: Ampicillin, 100 μg/mL
  Growth temperature: 37°C
  Growth strain: DH5alpha
  Copy number: High Copy
Gene/Insert
  Gene/Insert name: MTn
  Species: Unspecified
  Tag / fusion protein: GFP (N terminal on insert)
  Cloning method: Restriction Enzyme; 5′ cloning site Unknown (unknown if destroyed)
Terms and licenses: Academic/Nonprofit Terms; Industry Terms: Not Available to Industry
How to cite: pcDNA3.1-GFP-MTn-KDEL was a gift from Wanzhong He (Addgene plasmid # 154348 ; http://n2t.net/addgene:154348 ; RRID:Addgene_154348)
