>Addgene plasmid #154348 | pcDNA3.1-GFP-MTn-KDEL | depositor partial sequence | sequence record 298700 | MTn
ATGGACCCCGCCTGTGCGTGTGCAGCCGGCGGCGCTTGCGCTTGCGCAGGCGCTTGCGCCTGCGCAGCAT
GCGCATGTGCCGCTTGCGCAGCAAGCTGCTGCGCCTGCTGTCCCGTGGGCTGCGCCGCATGTGCCGCAGG
CTGTGTCTGCGCAGGCGCCGCGGACGCGTGCGCGTGCTGTGCC
